Addgene plasmid #211104: pBiT3.1-C_FBXW7:1-707
Purpose: Mammalian expression of full-length human FBXW7. C-terminal HiBiT tag.
Depositing lab: Cheryl Arrowsmith. Depositing organization: University of Toronto. Publication: A Target Class Ligandability Evaluation of WD40 Repeat-Containing Proteins. Ackloo S, Li F, Szewczyk M, Seitova A, Loppnau P, Zeng H, Xu J, Ahmad S, Arnautova YA, Baghaie AJ, Beldar S, Bolotokova A, Centrella PA, Chau I, Clark MA, Cuozzo JW, Dehghani-Tafti S, Disch JS, Dong A, Dumas A, Feng JA, Ghiabi P, Gibson E, Gilmer J, Goldman B, Green SR, Guie MA, Guilinger JP, Harms N, Herasymenko O, Houliston S, Hutchinson A, Kearnes S, Keefe AD, Kimani SW, Kramer T, Kutera M, Kwak HA, Lento C, Li Y, Liu J, Loup J, Machado RAC, Mulhern CJ, Perveen S, Righetto GL, Riley P, Shrestha S, Sigel EA, Silva M, Sintchak MD, Slakman BL, Taylor RD, Thompson J, Torng W, Underkoffler C, von Rechenberg M, Walsh RT, Watson I, Wilson DJ, Wolf E, Yadav M, Yazdi AK, Zhang J, Zhang Y, Santhakumar V, Edwards AM, Barsyte-Lovejoy D, Schapira M, Brown PJ, Halabelian L, Arrowsmith CH. J Med Chem. 2025 Jan 23;68(2):1092-1112. doi: 10.1021/acs.jmedchem.4c02010. Epub 2024 Nov 4. PubMed 39495097.
Backbone
  Vector backbone: pBiT3.1-C
  Backbone manufacturer: Promega
  Vector type: Mammalian Expression
  Selectable markers: Neomycin (select with G418)
Growth in bacteria
  Bacterial resistance: Kanamycin, 50 μg/mL
  Growth temperature: 37°C
  Growth strain: DH5alpha
  Copy number: High Copy
Gene/Insert
  Gene/Insert name: FBXW7:M1-K707
  Species: H. sapiens (human)
  Insert size (bp): 2121
  Mutation: wild type
  Entrez Gene: FBXW7 (a.k.a. AGO, CDC4, DEDHIL, FBW6, FBW7, FBX30, FBXO30, FBXW6, SEL-10, SEL10, hAgo, hCdc4)
  Promoter: CMV
  Tag / fusion protein: GSSGGSSGVSGWRLFKKIS (C terminal on insert)
  Cloning method: Ligation Independent Cloning
  Sequencing primers: 5′ T7; 3′ TTGCTCAGCGGTGGCAGCAG
Resource information
  A portion of this plasmid was derived from a plasmid made by: Mammalian Gene Collection (BC117244)
Terms and licenses: Academic/Nonprofit Terms; Industry Terms: Not Available to Industry
Depositor comments: 5' Cloning Site: EcoR1 (not destroyed), 3' Cloning Site: Xho1 (not destroyed).
How to cite: pBiT3.1-C_FBXW7:1-707 was a gift from Cheryl Arrowsmith (Addgene plasmid # 211104 ; http://n2t.net/addgene:211104 ; RRID:Addgene_211104)
