[The description below was written by a language model from this plasmid's Addgene catalogue record and pLannotate feature annotations shown in this document.]
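Description:
pBiT3.1-C_FBXW7:1-707 is a mammalian expression plasmid built on Promega's pBiT3.1-C backbone, carrying full-length, wild-type human FBXW7 (residues M1 to K707, a 2,121 bp open reading frame derived from a Mammalian Gene Collection clone). The insert was introduced by ligation-independent cloning between EcoRI and XhoI sites that remain intact. Transcription is driven by the CMV immediate-early enhancer and promoter, followed by a chimeric β-globin/immunoglobulin intron that generally improves mRNA processing and expression, and a T7 promoter that also serves as a sequencing primer site. The coding sequence is fused at its C terminus, through a short glycine-serine linker, to the HiBiT peptide, and the transcript ends at an SV40 polyadenylation signal. A small "SET1" fragment annotated just downstream of FBXW7 lies about where the tag would be expected and may be an automated mis-call rather than a real solubility tag.

The plasmid replicates in E. coli at high copy from a ColE1/pUC-type origin and is selected with kanamycin via the neo (nptII) gene under the bacterial EM7 promoter. The catalogue lists neomycin/G418 as the mammalian marker, but the feature table shows no eukaryotic promoter adjacent to neo. It does show a separate SV40 promoter-driven blasticidin S deaminase cassette with a synthetic poly(A) signal, which the catalogue does not mention, as well as a single loxP site upstream of EM7-neo.

HiBiT is a small peptide that complements the LgBiT fragment to reconstitute NanoLuc luciferase, enabling luminescent detection and quantification of the tagged protein. The construct comes from a study of the ligandability of WD40 repeat proteins, so it likely supports cellular assays of FBXW7 levels or ligand engagement, although the record does not name a specific assay.
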