Features (pLannotate 1.2.2; 17 found; start..end, strand, type, name):
     24..105     -  polyA_signal   SV40 poly(A) signal: SV40 polyadenylation signal
    128..211     -  CDS            large T antigen (fragment): large T antigen from SV40 (simian virus 40)
    276..641     +  enhancer       CMV enhancer: human cytomegalovirus immediate early enhancer
    643..842     +  promoter       CMV promoter: human cytomegalovirus (CMV) immediate early promoter
    981..1113    +  intron         chimeric intron: chimera between introns from human β-globin and immunoglobulin heavy chain genes
   1157..1175    +  promoter       T7 promoter: promoter for bacteriophage T7 RNA polymerase
   1243..3363    +  CDS            FBXW7: FBXW7_HUMAN - Also known as FBW7 From Homo sapiens (Human).
   3459..3486    +  CDS            SET1 (fragment): solubility-enhancement tag derived from T7 phage gene 10B
   3512..3633    -  polyA_signal   SV40 poly(A) signal: SV40 polyadenylation signal
   3656..3724    -  CDS            large T antigen (fragment): large T antigen from SV40 (simian virus 40)
   3748..3781    +  protein_bind   loxP: Cre-mediated recombination occurs in the 8-bp core sequence (GCATACAT). Cre recombinase
   3791..3838    +  promoter       EM7 promoter: synthetic bacterial promoter&nbsp
   3870..4661    +  CDS            neo: KKA2_KLEPN - Also known as kan, nptII. Experimental evidence at protein level: Swiss-Prot protein existence level 1. Resistance to kanamycin, neomycin, paromomycin, ribostamycin, butirosin and gentamicin B. From Klebsiella pneumoniae.
   4822..5410    -  rep_origin     ori: high-copy-number ColE1/pMB1/pBR322/pUC origin of replication
   5536..5584    -  polyA_signal   poly(A) signal: synthetic polyadenylation signal
   5608..6006    -  CDS            BSD: blasticidin S deaminase; Aspergillus terreus BSD; confers resistance to blasticidin
   6037..6394    -  promoter       SV40 promoter: SV40 enhancer and early promoter
>Addgene plasmid #211104 | pBiT3.1-C_FBXW7:1-707 | addgene full sequence | sequence record 425988 | Addgene NGS Result
AAGACGCGTTAATTAAGACGTCGGCAGTGAAAAAAATGCTTTATTTGTGAAATTTGTGATGCTATTGCTT
TATTTGTAACCATTATAAGCTGCAATAAACAAGTTAACAACAACAATTGCATTCATTTTATGTTTCAGGT
TCAGGGGGAGGTGTGGGAGGTTTTTTAAAGCAAGTAAAACCTCTACAAATGTGGTATGGCTGATTATGAT
CCGCGGCCGCAATACGTCGACGTTATCAGCTGACTTCGTACGAGAGCCTAGGATTATGGCGCGCCACTAG
TTATTAATAGTAATCAATTACGGGGTCATTAGTTCATAGCCCATATATGGAGTTCCGCGTTACATAACTT
ACGGTAAATGGCCCGCCTGGCTGACCGCCCAACGACCCCCGCCCATTGACGTCAATAATGACGTATGTTC
CCATAGTAACGCCAATAGGGACTTTCCATTGACGTCAATGGGTGGAGTATTTACGGTAAACTGCCCACTT
GGCAGTACATCAAGTGTATCATATGCCAAGTCCGCCCCCTATTGACGTCAATGACGGTAAATGGCCCGCC
TGGCATTATGCCCAGTACATGACCTTACGGGACTTTCCTACTTGGCAGTACATCTACGTATTAGTCATCG
CTATTACCATGGTGATGCGGTTTTGGCAGTACACCAATGGGCGTGGATAGCGGTTTGACTCACGGGGATT
TCCAAGTCTCCACCCCATTGACGTCAATGGGAGTTTGTTTTGGCACCAAAATCAACGGGACTTTCCAAAA
TGTCGTAATAACCCCGCCCCGTTGACGCAAATGGGCGGTAGGCGTGTACGGTGGGAGGTCTATATAAGCA
GAGCTGGTTTAGTGAACCGTCAGATCACTAGAATCTTTATTGCGGTAGTTTATCACAGTTAAATTGCTAA
CGCAGTCAGTGCTTCTGACACAACAGTCTCGAACTTAAGCTGCAGAAGTTGGTCGTGAGGCACTGGGCAG
GTAAGTATCAAGGTTACAAGACAGGTTTAAGGAGACCAATAGAAACTGGGCTTGTCGAGACAGAGAAGAC
TCTTGCGTTTCTGATAGGCACCTATTGGTCTTACTGACATCCACTTTGCCTTTCTCTCCACAGGTGTCCA
CTCCCAGTTCAATTACAGCTCTTAAGGCTAGAGTATTAATACGACTCACTATAGGGGCGATCGCAACAAG
CTTCGGGAAGATCTGGAGCTAGCGGCGGGGGATCCGGTGGGAATTCGACACCATGAATCAGGAACTGCTC
TCTGTGGGCAGCAAAAGACGACGAACTGGAGGCTCTCTGAGAGGTAACCCTTCCTCAAGCCAGGTAGATG
AAGAACAGATGAATCGTGTGGTAGAGGAGGAACAGCAACAGCAACTCAGACAACAAGAGGAGGAGCACAC
TGCAAGGAATGGTGAAGTTGTTGGAGTAGAACCTAGACCTGGAGGCCAAAATGATTCCCAGCAAGGACAG
TTGGAAGAAAACAATAATAGATTTATTTCGGTAGATGAGGACTCCTCAGGAAACCAAGAAGAACAAGAGG
AAGATGAAGAACATGCTGGTGAACAAGATGAGGAGGATGAGGAGGAGGAGGAGATGGACCAGGAGAGTGA
CGATTTTGATCAGTCTGATGATAGTAGCAGAGAAGATGAACATACACATACTAACAGTGTCACGAACTCC
AGTAGTATTGTGGACCTGCCCGTTCACCAACTCTCCTCCCCATTCTATACAAAAACAACAAAAATGAAAA
GAAAGTTGGACCATGGTTCTGAGGTCCGCTCTTTTTCTTTGGGAAAGAAACCATGCAAAGTCTCAGAATA
TACAAGTACCACTGGGCTTGTACCATGTTCAGCAACACCAACAACTTTTGGGGACCTCAGAGCAGCCAAT
GGCCAAGGGCAACAACGACGCCGAATTACATCTGTCCAGCCACCTACAGGCCTCCAGGAATGGCTAAAAA
TGTTTCAGAGCTGGAGTGGACCAGAGAAATTGCTTGCTTTAGATGAACTCATTGATAGTTGTGAACCAAC
ACAAGTAAAACATATGATGCAAGTGATAGAACCCCAGTTTCAACGAGACTTCATTTCATTGCTCCCTAAA
GAGTTGGCACTCTATGTGCTTTCATTCCTGGAACCCAAAGACCTGCTACAAGCAGCTCAGACATGTCGCT
ACTGGAGAATTTTGGCTGAAGACAACCTTCTCTGGAGAGAGAAATGCAAAGAAGAGGGGATTGATGAACC
ATTGCACATCAAGAGAAGAAAAGTAATAAAACCAGGTTTCATACACAGTCCATGGAAAAGTGCATACATC
AGACAGCACAGAATTGATACTAACTGGAGGCGAGGAGAACTCAAATCTCCTAAGGTGCTGAAAGGACATG
ATGATCATGTGATCACATGCTTACAGTTTTGTGGTAACCGAATAGTTAGTGGTTCTGATGACAACACTTT
AAAAGTTTGGTCAGCAGTCACAGGCAAATGTCTGAGAACATTAGTGGGACATACAGGTGGAGTATGGTCA
TCACAAATGAGAGACAACATCATCATTAGTGGATCTACAGATCGGACACTCAAAGTGTGGAATGCAGAGA
CTGGAGAATGTATACACACCTTATATGGGCATACTTCCACTGTGCGTTGTATGCATCTTCATGAAAAAAG
AGTTGTTAGCGGTTCTCGAGATGCCACTCTTAGGGTTTGGGATATTGAGACAGGCCAGTGTTTACATGTT
TTGATGGGTCATGTTGCAGCAGTCCGCTGTGTTCAATATGATGGCAGGAGGGTTGTTAGTGGAGCATATG
ATTTTATGGTAAAGGTGTGGGATCCAGAGACTGAAACCTGTCTACACACGTTGCAGGGGCATACTAATAG
AGTCTATTCATTACAGTTTGATGGTATCCATGTGGTGAGTGGATCTCTTGATACATCAATCCGTGTTTGG
GATGTGGAGACAGGGAATTGCATTCACACGTTAACAGGGCACCAGTCGTTAACAAGTGGAATGGAACTCA
AAGACAATATTCTTGTCTCTGGGAATGCAGATTCTACAGTTAAAATCTGGGATATCAAAACAGGACAGTG
TTTACAAACATTGCAAGGTCCCAACAAGCATCAGAGTGCTGTGACCTGTTTACAGTTCAACAAGAACTTT
GTAATTACCAGCTCAGATGATGGAACTGTAAAACTATGGGACTTGAAAACGGGTGAATTTATTCGAAACC
TAGTCACATTGGAGAGTGGGGGGAGTGGGGGAGTTGTGTGGCGGATCAGAGCCTCAAACACAAAGCTGGT
GTGTGCAGTTGGGAGTCGGAATGGGACTGAAGAAACCAAGCTGCTGGTGCTGGACTTTGATGTGGACATG
AAGGGCTCGAGCGGTGGGAGCTCCGGTGTGAGCGGCTGGCGGCTGTTCAAGAAGATTAGCTAAGTTTAAA
CGGCCGCGACTCTAGACTGCAGGCATGCAAGCTGATTTGGCTGCTGCCACCGCTGAGCAAGGCCGCTTCG
AGCAGACATGATAAGATACATTGATGAGTTTGGACAAACCACAACTAGAATGCAGTGAAAAAAATGCTTT
ATTTGTGAAATTTGTGATGCTATTGCTTTATTTGTAACCATTATAAGCTGCAATAAACAAGTTAACAACA
ACAATTGCATTCATTTTATGTTTCAGGTTCAGGGGGAGATGTGGGAGGTTTTTTTAAGCAAGTAAAACCT
CTACAAATGTGGTAAAATCTTAATTAAGACTTCTAATATAACTTCGTATAGCATACATTATACGAAGTTA
TGGTTCCACTGTTGACAATTAATCATCGGCATAGTATATCGGCATAGTATAATACGACAAGGTGAGGAAC
TAAACCCAGGAGGCAGATCATGATTGAACAAGATGGATTGCACGCAGGTTCTCCGGCCGCTTGGGTGGAG
AGGCTATTCGGCTATGACTGGGCACAACAGACAATCGGCTGCTCTGATGCCGCCGTGTTCCGGCTGTCAG
CGCAGGGGCGCCCGGTTCTTTTTGTCAAGACCGACCTGTCCGGTGCCCTGAATGAACTGCAGGACGAGGC
AGCGCGGCTATCGTGGCTGGCCACGACGGGCGTTCCTTGCGCAGCTGTGCTCGACGTTGTCACTGAAGCG
GGAAGGGACTGGCTGCTATTGGGCGAAGTGCCGGGGCAGGATCTCCTGTCATCTCACCTTGCTCCTGCCG
AGAAAGTATCCATCATGGCTGATGCAATGCGGCGGCTGCATACGCTTGATCCGGCTACCTGCCCATTCGA
CCACCAAGCGAAACATCGCATCGAGCGAGCACGTACTCGGATGGAAGCCGGTCTTGTCGATCAGGATGAT
CTGGACGAAGAGCATCAGGGGCTCGCGCCAGCCGAACTGTTCGCCAGGCTCAAGGCGCGCATGCCCGACG
GCGAGGATCTCGTCGTGACCCATGGCGATGCCTGCTTGCCGAATATCATGGTGGAAAATGGCCGCTTTTC
TGGATTCATCGACTGTGGCCGGCTGGGTGTGGCGGACCGCTATCAGGACATAGCGTTGGCTACCCGTGAT
ATTGCTGAAGAGCTTGGCGGCGAATGGGCTGACCGCTTCCTCGTGCTTTACGGTATCGCCGCTCCCGATT
CGCAGCGCATCGCCTTCTATCGCCTTCTTGACGAGTTCTTCTGATTCGAAATGACCGACCAAGCGACGCC
CAACCGGTATCAGCTCACTCAAAGGCGGTAATACGGTTATCCACAGAATCAGGGGATAACGCAGGAAAGA
ACATGTGAGCAAAAGGCCAGCAAAAGGCCAGGAACCGTAAAAAGGCCGCGTTGCTGGCGTTTTTCCATAG
GCTCCGCCCCCCTGACGAGCATCACAAAAATCGACGCTCAAGTCAGAGGTGGCGAAACCCGACAGGACTA
TAAAGATACCAGGCGTTTCCCCCTGGAAGCTCCCTCGTGCGCTCTCCTGTTCCGACCCTGCCGCTTACCG
GATACCTGTCCGCCTTTCTCCCTTCGGGAAGCGTGGCGCTTTCTCATAGCTCACGCTGTAGGTATCTCAG
TTCGGTGTAGGTCGTTCGCTCCAAGCTGGGCTGTGTGCACGAACCCCCCGTTCAGCCCGACCGCTGCGCC
TTATCCGGTAACTATCGTCTTGAGTCCAACCCGGTAAGACACGACTTATCGCCACTGGCAGCAGCCACTG
GTAACAGGATTAGCAGAGCGAGGTATGTAGGCGGTGCTACAGAGTTCTTGAAGTGGTGGCCTAACTACGG
CTACACTAGAAGGACAGTATTTGGTATCTGCGCTCTGCTGAAGCCAGTTACCTTCGGAAAAAGAGTTGGT
AGCTCTTGATCCGGCAAACAAACCACCGCTGGTAGCGGTGGTTTTTTTGTTTGCAAGCAGCAGATTACGC
GCAGAAAAAAAGGATTTCAAGAAGATCCTTTGATCTTTTCTACGGGGTCTGACGCTCAGTGGAACGAAAA
CTCACGTTAAGGGATTTTGGTCATGAGATTATCAAAAAGGATCTTCACCTAGATCCTTTTATAGTCCGGA
ATCGTCACACAAAAAACCAACACACAGATGTAATGAAAATAAAGATATTTTATTGCGGCCATCGTGATGG
CTAGAGTTTAGCCCTCCCACACATAACCAGAGGGCAGCAATTCACGAATCCCAACTGCCGTCGGCTGTCC
ATCACTGTCCTTCACTATGGCTTTGATCCCAGGATGCAGATCGAGAAGCACCTGTCGGCACCGTCCGCAG
GGGCTCAAGATGCCCCTGTTCTCATTTCCGATCGCGACGATACAAGTCAGGTTGCCAGCTGCCGCAGCAG
CAGCAGTGCCCAGCACCACGAGTTCTGCACAAGGTCCCCCAGTAAAATGATATACATTGACACCAGTGAA
GATGCGGCCGTCGCTAGAGAGAGCTGCGCTGGCGACGCTGTAGTCTTCAGAGATGGGGATGCTGTTGATT
GTAGCCGTTGCTCTTTCAATGAGGGTGGATTCTTCTTGAGACAAAGGCTTGGCCATGGTGGCGCTAGTGT
CAGAAGAATCGAGCTTTTTGCAAAAGCCTAGGCCTCCAAAAAAGCCTCCTCACTACTTCTGGAATAGCTC
AGAGGCCGAGGCGGCCTCGGCCTCTGCATAAATAAAAAAAATTAGTCAGCCATGGGGCGGAGAATGGGCG
GAACTGGGCGGAGTTAGGGGCGGGATGGGCGGAGTTAGGGGCGGGACTATGGTTGCTGACTAATTGAGAT
GCATGCTTTGCATACTTCTGCCTGCTGGGGAGCCTGGGGACTTTCCACACCTGGTTGCTGACTAATTGAG
ATGCATGCTTTGCATACTTCTGCCTGCTGGGGAGCCTGGGGACTTTCCACACCCTAACTGACACACATTC
CACAGCTGGTTCTTTCCGCCTCAGAAGGTACCTAACCAAGTTCCTCTTTCAGAGGTTATTTCAGGCCATG
GTGCTGCGC
