>Addgene plasmid #211104 | pBiT3.1-C_FBXW7:1-707 | depositor partial sequence | sequence record 411688 | Insert sequence
ATGAATCAGGAACTGCTCTCTGTGGGCAGCAAAAGACGACGAACTGGAGGCTCTCTGAGAGGTAACCCTT
CCTCAAGCCAGGTAGATGAAGAACAGATGAATCGTGTGGTAGAGGAGGAACAGCAACAGCAACTCAGACA
ACAAGAGGAGGAGCACACTGCAAGGAATGGTGAAGTTGTTGGAGTAGAACCTAGACCTGGAGGCCAAAAT
GATTCCCAGCAAGGACAGTTGGAAGAAAACAATAATAGATTTATTTCGGTAGATGAGGACTCCTCAGGAA
ACCAAGAAGAACAAGAGGAAGATGAAGAACATGCTGGTGAACAAGATGAGGAGGATGAGGAGGAGGAGGA
GATGGACCAGGAGAGTGACGATTTTGATCAGTCTGATGATAGTAGCAGAGAAGATGAACATACACATACT
AACAGTGTCACGAACTCCAGTAGTATTGTGGACCTGCCCGTTCACCAACTCTCCTCCCCATTCTATACAA
AAACAACAAAAATGAAAAGAAAGTTGGACCATGGTTCTGAGGTCCGCTCTTTTTCTTTGGGAAAGAAACC
ATGCAAAGTCTCAGAATATACAAGTACCACTGGGCTTGTACCATGTTCAGCAACACCAACAACTTTTGGG
GACCTCAGAGCAGCCAATGGCCAAGGGCAACAACGACGCCGAATTACATCTGTCCAGCCACCTACAGGCC
TCCAGGAATGGCTAAAAATGTTTCAGAGCTGGAGTGGACCAGAGAAATTGCTTGCTTTAGATGAACTCAT
TGATAGTTGTGAACCAACACAAGTAAAACATATGATGCAAGTGATAGAACCCCAGTTTCAACGAGACTTC
ATTTCATTGCTCCCTAAAGAGTTGGCACTCTATGTGCTTTCATTCCTGGAACCCAAAGACCTGCTACAAG
CAGCTCAGACATGTCGCTACTGGAGAATTTTGGCTGAAGACAACCTTCTCTGGAGAGAGAAATGCAAAGA
AGAGGGGATTGATGAACCATTGCACATCAAGAGAAGAAAAGTAATAAAACCAGGTTTCATACACAGTCCA
TGGAAAAGTGCATACATCAGACAGCACAGAATTGATACTAACTGGAGGCGAGGAGAACTCAAATCTCCTA
AGGTGCTGAAAGGACATGATGATCATGTGATCACATGCTTACAGTTTTGTGGTAACCGAATAGTTAGTGG
TTCTGATGACAACACTTTAAAAGTTTGGTCAGCAGTCACAGGCAAATGTCTGAGAACATTAGTGGGACAT
ACAGGTGGAGTATGGTCATCACAAATGAGAGACAACATCATCATTAGTGGATCTACAGATCGGACACTCA
AAGTGTGGAATGCAGAGACTGGAGAATGTATACACACCTTATATGGGCATACTTCCACTGTGCGTTGTAT
GCATCTTCATGAAAAAAGAGTTGTTAGCGGTTCTCGAGATGCCACTCTTAGGGTTTGGGATATTGAGACA
GGCCAGTGTTTACATGTTTTGATGGGTCATGTTGCAGCAGTCCGCTGTGTTCAATATGATGGCAGGAGGG
TTGTTAGTGGAGCATATGATTTTATGGTAAAGGTGTGGGATCCAGAGACTGAAACCTGTCTACACACGTT
GCAGGGGCATACTAATAGAGTCTATTCATTACAGTTTGATGGTATCCATGTGGTGAGTGGATCTCTTGAT
ACATCAATCCGTGTTTGGGATGTGGAGACAGGGAATTGCATTCACACGTTAACAGGGCACCAGTCGTTAA
CAAGTGGAATGGAACTCAAAGACAATATTCTTGTCTCTGGGAATGCAGATTCTACAGTTAAAATCTGGGA
TATCAAAACAGGACAGTGTTTACAAACATTGCAAGGTCCCAACAAGCATCAGAGTGCTGTGACCTGTTTA
CAGTTCAACAAGAACTTTGTAATTACCAGCTCAGATGATGGAACTGTAAAACTATGGGACTTGAAAACGG
GTGAATTTATTCGAAACCTAGTCACATTGGAGAGTGGGGGGAGTGGGGGAGTTGTGTGGCGGATCAGAGC
CTCAAACACAAAGCTGGTGTGTGCAGTTGGGAGTCGGAATGGGACTGAAGAAACCAAGCTGCTGGTGCTG
GACTTTGATGTGGACATGAAG
